Addgene plasmid #67631: pcDNA3.1-MBII85-5'SS mut
Purpose: MBII85 snoRNA expression cassett, contains snoRNA in natural intron surrounded by natural exons. To improve snoRNA expression efficiency 5' splice site was mutated to consensus sequence.
Depositing lab: Stefan Stamm. Depositing organization: University of Kentucky. Publication: SNORD116 and SNORD115 change expression of multiple genes and modify each other's activity. Falaleeva M, Surface J, Shen M, de la Grange P, Stamm S. Gene. 2015 Jul 26. pii: S0378-1119(15)00848-3. doi: 10.1016/j.gene.2015.07.023. PubMed 26220404.
Backbone
  Vector backbone: pcDNA3.1(+)
  Vector type: Mammalian Expression
  Selectable markers: Neomycin (select with G418)
Growth in bacteria
  Bacterial resistance: Ampicillin, 100 μg/mL
  Growth temperature: 37°C
  Growth strain: DH5alpha
  Copy number: High Copy
Gene/Insert
  Gene/Insert name: MBII85 snoRNA (alt name: SNORD116)
  Species: M. musculus (mouse)
  Mutation: mutation in 5'ss
  Cloning method: Restriction Enzyme; 5′ cloning site KpnI (not destroyed); 3′ cloning site XhoI (not destroyed)
  Sequencing primers: 5′ GGTTGCATTCCCTTTCCAGTA; 3′ CATTTAACTCAGGTGACCT
Terms and licenses: Academic/Nonprofit Terms; Industry Terms: Not Available to Industry
How to cite: pcDNA3.1-MBII85-5'SS mut was a gift from Stefan Stamm (Addgene plasmid # 67631 ; http://n2t.net/addgene:67631 ; RRID:Addgene_67631)
