[The description below was written by a language model from this plasmid's Addgene catalogue record.]
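Description:
pcDNA3.1-MBII85-5'SS mut is a mammalian expression plasmid built on the pcDNA3.1(+) backbone and designed to produce the mouse C/D box small nucleolar RNA MBII85, also known as SNORD116. It is maintained in E. coli as a high-copy plasmid under ampicillin selection. It also carries a neomycin resistance marker, so transfected mammalian cells can be selected with G418. No feature table accompanies the record, so regulatory elements are not listed individually. The pcDNA3.1(+) backbone normally drives inserts from the CMV immediate-early promoter with a downstream polyadenylation signal, and the insert sits in the polylinker between KpnI and XhoI sites, both of which are retained.

The payload is not a bare snoRNA but a minigene-style cassette in which the snoRNA lies within its natural intron, flanked by its natural exons. This arrangement mirrors how most mammalian snoRNAs are made: the host transcript is spliced, and the snoRNA is released from the excised intron by processing and exonucleolytic trimming, so snoRNA yield depends on how efficiently the intron is removed. To increase that yield, the 5' splice site of the intron was mutated to match the consensus sequence, which should strengthen recognition by the splicing machinery. The exact nucleotide change is not stated in the record.

The construct is intended for overexpressing SNORD116 in cultured mammalian cells. The associated work examined how SNORD116 and SNORD115 alter the expression of multiple genes and influence each other's activity.
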