>Addgene plasmid #67631 | pcDNA3.1-MBII85-5'SS mut | addgene partial sequence | sequence record 120841 | CMV-F 5'-CGCAAATGGGCGGTAGGCGTG-3'
CTAGAGAACCCACTGCTTACTGGCTTATCGAAATTAATACGACTCACTATAGGGAGACCCAAGCTGGCTA
GCGTTTAAACTTAAGCTTGGTACCGGTTGCATTCCCTTTCCAGTATGGTCCATGGAAAACATGCAGAGGA
AATGGCCCCACAGCATTGGCTGAGTGTTTATGTCGTCCAACTGAGTCTCCATCGAACTGTTGTGGTGTTG
CTGACTTGCCCTAGGTCACCTGAGTTAAAAGGTAAGTTATATGGGAATTGCTGCATGAATTCTAGGTGCC
CAGGTCTTGGTGGAGCAGGGAACAGCTGCCATTGATTATGTCCAGGCCCTTCGGGACATGGAGCATGCCT
AGGGCCTCTGGTTTCTCCCATGTTTTGAGCTTTGGCCCATTGTTCCCTGGCAGTGGATTGTCAGTGTCCA
GCAGTCCATTGCTCTCCCCAAAGCCAGAGCACTCCAGAGTACTGGAACCACTTAATGCAATGCACTCCAA
CGAGCTTGGATCTATGATGATTCCCAGTCAAACATTCCTTGGAAAAGCTGAACAAAATGAGTGAAAACTC
TGTACCGCCACTCTCATCGGAACTGAGGTCCAGCATCTTGGGTCTCCCAGGTGCTATGGGCGTCAGGCAC
AGGCTGCCCAAACACTCCATTGTTCTTGACTTCTTCGGGCTCTAGCCAGACTCTCCAGAGACAGGTGTGT
GCTTGGCCTACTCTGCCAAAAATTCATGGTGTAGGACACAGCAGGTCCTTAAGCACTGGTGGCTTGCTCC
CTTTGCTGTAGTGGAGATGCTTGGCAGATACTCAGTAGGTAGTCATGCTAGGTCCAAGGAGAG
